Addgene plasmid #26882: pFA6a-RGS18HIS-kanMX6
Depositing lab: Peter Kaiser. Depositing organization: University of California, Irvine. Publication: HB tag modules for PCR-based gene tagging and tandem affinity purification in Saccharomyces cerevisiae. Tagwerker C, Zhang H, Wang X, Larsen LS, Lathrop RH, Hatfield GW, Auer B, Huang L, Kaiser P. Yeast. 2006 Jun . 23(8):623-32. 10.1002/yea.1380 PubMed 16823883.
Backbone
  Vector backbone: pFA6akanMX6
  Backbone size w/o insert (bp): 4100
  Vector type: PCR tagging yeast
  Selectable markers: Gentamicin
Growth in bacteria
  Bacterial resistance: Ampicillin, 100 μg/mL
  Growth temperature: 37°C
  Growth strain: DH5alpha
  Copy number: High Copy
Gene/Insert
  Gene/Insert name: 18xHis tag
  Insert size (bp): 60
  Cloning method: Restriction Enzyme; 5′ cloning site Pac1 (not destroyed); 3′ cloning site Asc1 (not destroyed)
  Sequencing primers: 5′ na
Terms and licenses: Academic/Nonprofit Terms; Industry Terms: Not Available to Industry
How to cite: pFA6a-RGS18HIS-kanMX6 was a gift from Peter Kaiser (Addgene plasmid # 26882 ; http://n2t.net/addgene:26882 ; RRID:Addgene_26882)
