[The description below was written by a language model from this plasmid's Addgene catalogue record and pLannotate feature annotations shown in this document.]
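Description:
pFA6a-RGS18HIS-kanMX6 is a PCR template plasmid for C-terminal epitope tagging of chromosomal genes in Saccharomyces cerevisiae, built on the pFA6a-kanMX6 backbone. It is not designed to replicate in yeast: the feature table shows no yeast origin or centromere, only a high-copy ColE1/pUC-type origin and an ampicillin resistance gene (β-lactamase with its own promoter) for propagation in E. coli. Short fragments annotated as lacI, rop and bom are backbone remnants, and flanking SP6 and T7 phage promoters bracket the module region, as is typical of this vector family.

The payload is a small tag-coding insert of about 60 bp, recorded as an 18xHis tag and, by its name, an RGS-His style polyhistidine epitope. It is cloned between retained PacI and AscI sites. The tag itself was not picked up by the automated annotation, but it would lie in the unannotated stretch just upstream of the ADH1 terminator, which supplies transcription termination for the tagged gene. Immediately downstream is the kanMX cassette, the yeast dominant marker that allows selection of integrants on G418 (geneticin); the catalogue entry lists the marker as "Gentamicin", which most likely refers to this selection.

In use, the tag–terminator–kanMX module is amplified with primers carrying homology to the 3′ end of a target gene, and the product integrates by homologous recombination to fuse the histidine tag in frame under the gene's native promoter. The associated publication describes tag modules for PCR-based gene tagging and tandem affinity purification, so this construct serves for metal-affinity purification and detection of endogenously expressed yeast proteins.
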