Features (pLannotate 1.2.2; 10 found; start..end, strand, type, name):
    152..339     +  terminator     ADH1 terminator: S. cerevisiae ADH1; transcription terminator for the S. cerevisiae alcohol dehydrogenase 1 (ADH1) gene
    414..1770    +  gene           kanMX: yeast selectable marker conferring kanamycin resistance (Wach et al., 1994)
   1875..1893    -  promoter       T7 promoter: promoter for bacteriophage T7 RNA polymerase
   1915..1968    -  CDS            lacI (fragment): lac repressor; lacI; The lac repressor binds to the lac operator to inhibit transcription in E. coli. This inhibition can be relieved by adding lactose or isopropyl-β-D-thiogalactopyranoside (IPTG).
   2151..2739    -  rep_origin     ori: high-copy-number ColE1/pMB1/pBR322/pUC origin of replication
   2910..3770    -  CDS            AmpR: β-lactamase; bla; confers resistance to ampicillin, carbenicillin, and related antibiotics
   3771..3875    -  promoter       AmpR promoter: bla
   3970..4005    +  CDS            rop (fragment): Rop protein, which maintains plasmids at low copy number; rop
   4107..4158    +  misc_feature   bom (fragment): basis of mobility region from pBR322
   4221..2       +  promoter       SP6 promoter (across the origin): promoter for bacteriophage SP6 RNA polymerase
>Addgene plasmid #26882 | pFA6a-RGS18HIS-kanMX6 | depositor full sequence | sequence record 12736 | Author sequence
GAACGCGGCCGCCAGCTGAAGCTTCGTACGCTGCAGGTCGACGGATCCCCGGGTTAATTAACAGGGGTTC
ACATCATCACCACCATCATCATCATCACCACCATCATCATCATCACCACCATCATTAATGAGGCGCGCCA
CTTCTAAATAAGCGAATTTCTTATGATTTATGATTTTTATTATTAAATAAGTTATAAAAAAAATAAGTGT
ATACAAATTTTAAAGTGACTCTTAGGTTTTAAAACGAAAATTCTTATTCTTGAGTAACTCTTTCCTGTAG
GTCAGGTTGCTTTCTCAGGTATAGTATGAGGTCGCTCTTATTGACCACACCTCTACCGGCAGATCCGCTA
GGGATAACAGGGTAATATAGATCTGTTTAGCTTGCCTCGTCCCCGCCGGGTCACCCGGCCAGCGACATGG
AGGCCCAGAATACCCTCCTTGACAGTCTTGACGTGCGCAGCTCAGGGGCATGATGTGACTGTCGCCCGTA
CATTTAGCCCATACATCCCCATGTATAATCATTTGCATCCATACATTTTGATGGCCGCACGGCGCGAAGC
AAAAATTACGGCTCCTCGCTGCAGACCTGCGAGCAGGGAAACGCTCCCCTCACAGACGCGTTGAATTGTC
CCCACGCCGCGCCCCTGTAGAGAAATATAAAAGGTTAGGATTTGCCACTGAGGTTCTTCTTTCATATACT
TCCTTTTAAAATCTTGCTAGGATACAGTTCTCACATCACATCCGAACATAAACAACCATGGGTAAGGAAA
AGACTCACGTTTCGAGGCCGCGATTAAATTCCAACATGGATGCTGATTTATATGGGTATAAATGGGCTCG
CGATAATGTCGGGCAATCAGGTGCGACAATCTATCGATTGTATGGGAAGCCCGATGCGCCAGAGTTGTTT
CTGAAACATGGCAAAGGTAGCGTTGCCAATGATGTTACAGATGAGATGGTCAGACTAAACTGGCTGACGG
AATTTATGCCTCTTCCGACCATCAAGCATTTTATCCGTACTCCTGATGATGCATGGTTACTCACCACTGC
GATCCCCGGCAAAACAGCATTCCAGGTATTAGAAGAATATCCTGATTCAGGTGAAAATATTGTTGATGCG
CTGGCAGTGTTCCTGCGCCGGTTGCATTCGATTCCTGTTTGTAATTGTCCTTTTAACAGCGATCGCGTAT
TTCGTCTCGCTCAGGCGCAATCACGAATGAATAACGGTTTGGTTGATGCGAGTGATTTTGATGACGAGCG
TAATGGCTGGCCTGTTGAACAAGTCTGGAAAGAAATGCATAAGCTTTTGCCATTCTCACCGGATTCAGTC
GTCACTCATGGTGATTTCTCACTTGATAACCTTATTTTTGACGAGGGGAAATTAATAGGTTGTATTGATG
TTGGACGAGTCGGAATCGCAGACCGATACCAGGATCTTGCCATCCTATGGAACTGCCTCGGTGAGTTTTC
TCCTTCATTACAGAAACGGCTTTTTCAAAAATATGGTATTGATAATCCTGATATGAATAAATTGCAGTTT
CATTTGATGCTCGATGAGTTTTTCTAATCAGTACTGACAATAAAAAGATTCTTGTTTTCAAGAACTTGTC
ATTTGTATAGTTTTTTTATATTGTAGTTGTTCTATTTTAATCAAATGTTAGCGTGATTTATATTTTTTTT
CGCCTCGACATCATCTGCCCAGATGCGAAGTTAAGTGCGCAGAAAGTAATATCATGCGTCAATCGTATGT
GAATGCTGGTCGCTATACTGCTGTCGATTCGATACTAACGCCGCCATCCAGTTTAAACGAGCTCGAATTC
ATCGATGATATCAGATCCACTAGTGGCCTATGCGGCCGCGGATCTGCCGGTCTCCCTATAGTGAGTCGTA
TTAATTTCGATAAGCCAGGTTAACCTGCATTAATGAATCGGCCAACGCGCGGGGAGAGGCGGTTTGCGTA
TTGGGCGCTCTTCCGCTTCCTCGCTCACTGACTCGCTGCGCTCGGTCGTTCGGCTGCGGCGAGCGGTATC
AGCTCACTCAAAGGCGGTAATACGGTTATCCACAGAATCAGGGGATAACGCAGGAAAGAACATGTGAGCA
AAAGGCCAGCAAAAGGCCAGGAACCGTAAAAAGGCCGCGTTGCTGGCGTTTTTCCATAGGCTCCGCCCCC
CTGACGAGCATCACAAAAATCGACGCTCAAGTCAGAGGTGGCGAAACCCGACAGGACTATAAAGATACCA
GGCGTTTCCCCCTGGAAGCTCCCTCGTGCGCTCTCCTGTTCCGACCCTGCCGCTTACCGGATACCTGTCC
GCCTTTCTCCCTTCGGGAAGCGTGGCGCTTTCTCAATGCTCACGCTGTAGGTATCTCAGTTCGGTGTAGG
TCGTTCGCTCCAAGCTGGGCTGTGTGCACGAACCCCCCGTTCAGCCCGACCGCTGCGCCTTATCCGGTAA
CTATCGTCTTGAGTCCAACCCGGTAAGACACGACTTATCGCCACTGGCAGCAGCCACTGGTAACAGGATT
AGCAGAGCGAGGTATGTAGGCGGTGCTACAGAGTTCTTGAAGTGGTGGCCTAACTACGGCTACACTAGAA
GGACAGTATTTGGTATCTGCGCTCTGCTGAAGCCAGTTACCTTCGGAAAAAGAGTTGGTAGCTCTTGATC
CGGCAAACAAACCACCGCTGGTAGCGGTGGTTTTTTTGTTTGCAAGCAGCAGATTACGCGCAGAAAAAAA
GGATCTCAAGAAGATCCTTTGATCTTTTCTACGGGGTCTGACGCTCAGTGGAACGAAAACTCACGTTAAG
GGATTTTGGTCATGAGATTATCAAAAAGGATCTTCACCTAGATCCTTTTAAATTAAAAATGAAGTTTTAA
ATCAATCTAAAGTATATATGAGTAAACTTGGTCTGACAGTTACCAATGCTTAATCAGTGAGGCACCTATC
TCAGCGATCTGTCTATTTCGTTCATCCATAGTTGCCTGACTCCCCGTCGTGTAGATAACTACGATACGGG
AGGGCTTACCATCTGGCCCCAGTGCTGCAATGATACCGCGAGACCCACGCTCACCGGCTCCAGATTTATC
AGCAATAAACCAGCCAGCCGGAAGGGCCGAGCGCAGAAGTGGTCCTGCAACTTTATCCGCCTCCATCCAG
TCTATTAATTGTTGCCGGGAAGCTAGAGTAAGTAGTTCGCCAGTTAATAGTTTGCGCAACGTTGTTGCCA
TTGCTACAGGCATCGTGGTGTCACGCTCGTCGTTTGGTATGGCTTCATTCAGCTCCGGTTCCCAACGATC
AAGGCGAGTTACATGATCCCCCATGTTGTGCAAAAAAGCGGTTAGCTCCTTCGGTCCTCCGATCGTTGTC
AGAAGTAAGTTGGCCGCAGTGTTATCACTCATGGTTATGGCAGCACTGCATAATTCTCTTACTGTCATGC
CATCCGTAAGATGCTTTTCTGTGACTGGTGAGTACTCAACCAAGTCATTCTGAGAATAGTGTATGCGGCG
ACCGAGTTGCTCTTGCCCGGCGTCAATACGGGATAATACCGCGCCACATAGCAGAACTTTAAAAGTGCTC
ATCATTGGAAAACGTTCTTCGGGGCGAAAACTCTCAAGGATCTTACCGCTGTTGAGATCCAGTTCGATGT
AACCCACTCGTGCACCCAACTGATCTTCAGCATCTTTTACTTTCACCAGCGTTTCTGGGTGAGCAAAAAC
AGGAAGGCAAAATGCCGCAAAAAAGGGAATAAGGGCGACACGGAAATGTTGAATACTCATACTCTTCCTT
TTTCAATATTATTGAAGCATTTATCAGGGTTATTGTCTCATGAGCGGATACATATTTGAATGTATTTAGA
AAAATAAACAAATAGGGGTTCCGCGCACATTTCCCCGAAAAGTGCCACCTGACGTCTAAGAAACCATTAT
TATCATGACATTAACCTATAAAAATAGGCGTATCACGAGGCCCTTTCGTCTCGCGCGTTTCGGTGATGAC
GGTGAAAACCTCTGACACATGCAGCTCCCGGAGACGGTCACAGCTTGTCTGTAAGCGGATGCCGGGAGCA
GACAAGCCCGTCAGGGCGCGTCAGCGGGTGTTGGCGGGTGTCGGGGCTGGCTTAACTATGCGGCATCAGA
GCAGATTGTACTGAGAGTGCACCATATGGACATATTGTCGTTAGAACGCGGCTACAATTAATACATAACC
TTATGTATCATACACATACGATTTAGGTGACACTATA
