>Addgene plasmid #26882 | pFA6a-RGS18HIS-kanMX6 | addgene partial sequence | sequence record 33137 | 26882 with SP6
GCTGCAGGTCGACGGATCCCCGGGTTAATTAACAGGGGTTCACATCATCACCACCATCATCATCATCACC
ACCATCATCATCATCACCACCATCATTAATGAGGCGCGCCACTTCTAAATAAGCGAATTTCTTATGATTT
ATGATTTTTATTATTAAATAAGTTATAAAAAAAATAAGTGTATACAAATTTTAAAGTGACTCTTAGGTTT
TAAAACGAAAATTCTTATTCTTGAGTAACTCTTTCCTGTAGGTCAGGTTGCTTTCTCAGGTATAGTATGA
GGTCGCTCTTATTGACCACACCTCTACCGGCAGATCCGCTAGGGATAACAGGGTAATATAGATCTGTTTA
GCTTGCCTCGTCCCCGCCGGGTCACCCGGCCAGCGACATGGAGGCCCAGAATACCCTCCTTGACAGTCTT
GACGTGCGCAGCTCAGGGGCATGATGTGACTGTCGCCCGTACATTTAGCCCATACATCCCCATGTATAAT
CATTTGCATCCATACATTTTGATGGCCGCACGGCGCGAAGCAAAAATTACGGCTCCTCGCTGCAGACCTG
CGAGCAGGGAAACGCTCCCCTCACAGACGCGTTGAATTGTCCCCACGCCGCGCCCCTGTAGAGAAATATA
AAAGGTTAGGATTTGCCACTGAGGTTCTTCTTTCATATACTTCCTTTTAAAATCTTGCTAGGATACAGTT
CTCACATCACATCCGAACATAAACAACCATGGGTAAGGAAAAGACTCACGTTTCGAGGCCGCGATTAAAT
TCCAACATGGATGCTGATTTATATGGGTATAAATGGGCTCGCGATAATGTCGGGCAATCATGTGCGACAA
TCTATCGATTGTATGGGAAGCCCGATGCGCCAGAGTTGTTTCTGAAACATGGCAAAGGTAGCGTTGCCAA
TGATGTTACAGATG
